Addgene plasmid #75998: STK26 gRNA (BRDN0001149000)
Purpose: 3rd generation lentiviral gRNA plasmid targeting human STK26
Depositing lab: John Doench & David Root. Depositing organization: Broad Institute. Publication: Optimized sgRNA design to maximize activity and minimize off-target effects of CRISPR-Cas9. Doench JG, Fusi N, Sullender M, Hegde M, Vaimberg EW, Donovan KF, Smith I, Tothova Z, Wilen C, Orchard R, Virgin HW, Listgarten J, Root DE. Nat Biotechnol. 2016 Jan 18. doi: 10.1038/nbt.3437. PubMed 26780180.
Backbone
  Vector backbone: lentiGuide-Puro
  Backbone manufacturer: Zhang Lab (Addgene plasmid # 52963)
  Vector type: Mammalian Expression, Lentiviral, CRISPR
  Selectable markers: Puromycin
Growth in bacteria
  Bacterial resistance: Ampicillin, 100 μg/mL
  Growth temperature: 37°C
  Growth strain: DH5alpha
  Copy number: High Copy
Gene/Insert
  Gene/Insert name: STK26 (alt names: STK26; NM_001042452.1)
  gRNA/shRNA sequence: CCAAAATGGAGTTCCCACAA
  Species: H. sapiens (human)
  Entrez Gene: STK26 (a.k.a. MASK, MST4)
  Promoter: hU6
  Cloning method: Unknown
  Sequencing primers: 5′ U6-F; 3′ pS2-R
Terms and licenses: Academic/Nonprofit Terms; Industry Terms: Not Available to Industry
Depositor comments: The gRNA was designed to target the following Genbank reference sequence(s): NM_001042452.1,NM_001042453.1,NM_016542.3. Note that this plasmid does NOT contain Cas9. It should be used in conjunction with lentiCas9-Blast (Addgene #52962) or otherwise with cell lines already expressing Cas9. Browse the full kinome gRNA library at http://www.addgene.org/pooled-library/broadgpp-human-kinome/ or visit http://www.broadinstitute.org/rnai/public/ for detailed protocols and information.
How to cite: STK26 gRNA (BRDN0001149000) was a gift from John Doench & David Root (Addgene plasmid # 75998 ; http://n2t.net/addgene:75998 ; RRID:Addgene_75998)
