[The description below was written by a language model from this plasmid's Addgene catalogue record and the feature table of its GenBank file.]
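Description:
STK26 gRNA (BRDN0001149000) is a third-generation lentiviral guide RNA plasmid built on the lentiGuide-Puro backbone, an 8,323 bp circular construct designed to direct CRISPR-Cas9 editing of the human kinase gene STK26 (also known as MST4 or MASK). It is maintained in E. coli through a high-copy ColE1/pUC-type origin with ampicillin resistance (beta-lactamase). The backbone also carries an f1 origin, an SV40 origin and poly(A) signal, and leftover lac, T7 and T3 promoter elements.

The lentiviral transfer cassette begins with an RSV promoter fused to a truncated HIV-1 5' LTR, which makes genomic RNA transcription Tat-independent. This is followed by the Psi packaging signal, the Rev response element for nuclear export of the unspliced transcript, and a cPPT/CTS element, which aids nuclear import of the viral genome. The cassette ends in a self-inactivating (Delta-U3) 3' LTR. Within it, a human U6 RNA polymerase III promoter drives the STK26-targeting spacer joined to the Streptococcus pyogenes gRNA scaffold. The guide was designed against three STK26 reference transcripts. A separate EF-1-alpha promoter, including its intron A, expresses puromycin N-acetyltransferase for selection of transduced mammalian cells, and a downstream WPRE enhances expression.

The plasmid does not encode Cas9, so it must be paired with a separate Cas9 vector such as lentiCas9-Blast or used in cells that already express the nuclease. It belongs to a human kinome gRNA collection associated with work on optimising sgRNA design for high on-target activity and low off-target effects. It is suited to STK26 gene disruption by lentiviral delivery.
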