LOCUS       Exported 8323 bp ds-DNA circular SYN 13-MAY-2021
DEFINITION  3rd generation lentiviral gRNA plasmid targeting human STK26.
ACCESSION   .
VERSION     .
KEYWORDS    STK26 gRNA (BRDN0001149000)
SOURCE      synthetic DNA construct
  ORGANISM  synthetic DNA construct
REFERENCE   1 (bases 1 to 8323)
  AUTHORS   Doench JG, Fusi N, Sullender M, Hegde M, Vaimberg EW, Donovan KF,
            Smith I, Tothova Z, Wilen C, Orchard R, Virgin HW, Listgarten J,
            Root DE
  TITLE     Optimized sgRNA design to maximize activity and minimize off-target
            effects of CRISPR-Cas9.
  JOURNAL   Nat Biotechnol. 2016 Jan 18. doi: 10.1038/nbt.3437.
  PUBMED    26780180
REFERENCE   2 (bases 1 to 8323)
  AUTHORS   .
  TITLE     Direct Submission
  JOURNAL   Exported May 13, 2021 from SnapGene Server 1.1.58
            http://www.snapgene.com
FEATURES             Location/Qualifiers
     source          1..8323
                     /organism="synthetic DNA construct"
                     /mol_type="other DNA"
     promoter        87..1265
                     /label=EF-1-alpha promoter
                     /note="strong constitutive promoter for human elongation
                     factor EF-1-alpha"
     intron          318..1256
                     /label=EF-1-alpha intron A
                     /note="intron upstream of the start codon of human
                     EF-1-alpha"
     primer_bind     1213..1233
                     /label=EF1a-F
                     /note="Human elongation factor-1a promoter, forward primer"
     CDS             1278..1877
                     /codon_start=1
                     /gene="pac from Streptomyces alboniger"
                     /product="puromycin N-acetyltransferase"
                     /label=PuroR
                     /note="confers resistance to puromycin"
                     /translation="MTEYKPTVRLATRDDVPRAVRTLAAAFADYPATRHTVDPDRHIER
                     VTELQELFLTRVGLDIGKVWVADDGAAVAVWTTPESVEAGAVFAEIGPRMAELSGSRLA
                     AQQQMEGLLAPHRPKEPAWFLATVGVSPDHQGKGLGSAVVLPGVEAAERAGVPAFLETS
                     APRNLPFYERLGFTVTADVEVPEGPRTWCMTRKPGA"
     primer_bind     complement(1278..1297)
                     /label=Puro-R
                     /note="Puromycin resistance gene, reverse primer. Also
                     called puro-variant-R"
     primer_bind     1774..1794
                     /label=Puro-F
                     /note="Puromycin resistance gene, forward primer"
     misc_feature    1893..2481
                     /label=WPRE
                     /note="woodchuck hepatitis virus posttranscriptional
                     regulatory element"
     primer_bind     complement(1946..1966)
                     /label=WPRE-R
                     /note="WPRE, reverse primer"
     CDS             complement(2364..2375)
                     /codon_start=1
                     /product="Factor Xa recognition and cleavage site"
                     /label=Factor Xa site
                     /translation="IEGR"
     LTR             2553..2786
                     /label=3' LTR (Delta-U3)
                     /note="self-inactivating 3' long terminal repeat (LTR) from
                     HIV-1"
     polyA_signal    2864..2985
                     /label=SV40 poly(A) signal
                     /note="SV40 polyadenylation signal"
     primer_bind     complement(2901..2920)
                     /label=SV40pA-R
                     /note="SV40 polyA, reverse primer"
     primer_bind     2955..2974
                     /label=EBV-rev
                     /note="SV40 polyA terminator, reverse primer"
     rep_origin      3025..3160
                     /label=SV40 ori
                     /note="SV40 origin of replication"
     primer_bind     3087..3106
                     /label=SV40pro-F
                     /note="SV40 promoter/origin, forward primer"
     primer_bind     complement(3180..3199)
                     /label=T7
                     /note="T7 promoter, forward primer"
     promoter        complement(3181..3199)
                     /label=T7 promoter
                     /note="promoter for bacteriophage T7 RNA polymerase"
     primer_bind     complement(3209..3226)
                     /label=M13 Forward
                     /note="In lacZ gene. Also called M13-F20 or M13 (-21)
                     Forward"
     primer_bind     complement(3209..3225)
                     /label=M13 fwd
                     /note="common sequencing primer, one of multiple similar
                     variants"
     primer_bind     complement(3218..3240)
                     /label=M13/pUC Forward
                     /note="In lacZ gene"
     rep_origin      3367..3822
                     /direction=RIGHT
                     /label=f1 ori
                     /note="f1 bacteriophage origin of replication; arrow
                     indicates direction of (+) strand synthesis"
     primer_bind     complement(3454..3473)
                     /label=F1ori-R
                     /note="F1 origin, reverse primer"
     primer_bind     3664..3685
                     /label=F1ori-F
                     /note="F1 origin, forward primer"
     promoter        3848..3952
                     /gene="bla"
                     /label=AmpR promoter
     CDS             3953..4813
                     /codon_start=1
                     /gene="bla"
                     /product="beta-lactamase"
                     /label=AmpR
                     /note="confers resistance to ampicillin, carbenicillin, and
                     related antibiotics"
                     /translation="MSIQHFRVALIPFFAAFCLPVFAHPETLVKVKDAEDQLGARVGYI
                     ELDLNSGKILESFRPEERFPMMSTFKVLLCGAVLSRIDAGQEQLGRRIHYSQNDLVEYS
                     PVTEKHLTDGMTVRELCSAAITMSDNTAANLLLTTIGGPKELTAFLHNMGDHVTRLDRW
                     EPELNEAIPNDERDTTMPVAMATTLRKLLTGELLTLASRQQLIDWMEADKVAGPLLRSA
                     LPAGWFIADKSGAGERGSRGIIAALGPDGKPSRIVVIYTTGSQATMDERNRQIAEIGAS
                     LIKHW"
     primer_bind     complement(4171..4190)
                     /label=Amp-R
                     /note="Ampicillin resistance gene, reverse primer"
     rep_origin      4984..5572
                     /direction=RIGHT
                     /label=ori
                     /note="high-copy-number ColE1/pMB1/pBR322/pUC origin of
                     replication"
     primer_bind     5473..5492
                     /label=pBR322ori-F
                     /note="pBR322 origin, forward primer"
     primer_bind     5726..5743
                     /label=L4440
                     /note="L4440 vector, forward primer"
     protein_bind    5860..5881
                     /label=CAP binding site
                     /bound_moiety="E. coli catabolite activator protein"
                     /note="CAP binding activates transcription in the presence
                     of cAMP."
     promoter        5896..5926
                     /label=lac promoter
                     /note="promoter for the E. coli lac operon"
     protein_bind    5934..5950
                     /label=lac operator
                     /bound_moiety="lac repressor encoded by lacI"
                     /note="The lac repressor binds to the lac operator to
                     inhibit transcription in E. coli. This inhibition can be
                     relieved by adding lactose or
                     isopropyl-beta-D-thiogalactopyranoside (IPTG)."
     primer_bind     5939..5961
                     /label=M13/pUC Reverse
                     /note="In lacZ gene"
     primer_bind     5958..5974
                     /label=M13 rev
                     /note="common sequencing primer, one of multiple similar
                     variants"
     primer_bind     5958..5974
                     /label=M13 Reverse
                     /note="In lacZ gene. Also called M13-rev"
     primer_bind     5993..6013
                     /label=T3
                     /note="T3 promoter, forward primer"
     promoter        5995..6013
                     /label=T3 promoter
                     /note="promoter for bacteriophage T3 RNA polymerase"
     promoter        6041..6267
                     /label=RSV promoter
                     /note="Rous sarcoma virus enhancer/promoter"
     LTR             6268..6448
                     /label=5' LTR (truncated)
                     /note="truncated 5' long terminal repeat (LTR) from HIV-1"
     misc_feature    6495..6620
                     /label=HIV-1 Psi
                     /note="packaging signal of human immunodeficiency virus
                     type 1"
     misc_feature    7113..7346
                     /label=RRE
                     /note="The Rev response element (RRE) of HIV-1 allows for
                     Rev-dependent mRNA export from the nucleus to the
                     cytoplasm."
     CDS             7531..7575
                     /codon_start=1
                     /product="antigenic peptide corresponding to amino acids
                     655 to 669 of the HIV envelope protein gp41 (Lutje Hulsik
                     et al., 2013)"
                     /label=gp41 peptide
                     /note="recognized by the 2H10 single-chain llama nanobody"
                     /translation="KNEQELLELDKWASL"
     promoter        7753..7993
                     /label=U6 promoter
                     /note="RNA polymerase III promoter for human U6 snRNA"
     primer_bind     7753..7773
                     /label=hU6-F
                     /note="Human U6 promoter, forward primer"
     primer_bind     7924..7943
                     /label=LKO.1 5'
                     /note="Human U6 promoter, forward primer"
     misc_RNA        8023..8098
                     /label=gRNA scaffold
                     /note="guide RNA scaffold for the Streptococcus pyogenes
                     CRISPR/Cas9 system"
     misc_feature    8154..8271
                     /label=cPPT/CTS
                     /note="central polypurine tract and central termination
                     sequence of HIV-1"
ORIGIN
        1 cccgggtgca aagatggata aagttttaaa cagagaggaa tctttgcagc taatggacct
       61 tctaggtctt gaaaggagtg ggaattggct ccggtgcccg tcagtgggca gagcgcacat
      121 cgcccacagt ccccgagaag ttggggggag gggtcggcaa ttgatccggt gcctagagaa
      181 ggtggcgcgg ggtaaactgg gaaagtgatg tcgtgtactg gctccgcctt tttcccgagg
      241 gtgggggaga accgtatata agtgcagtag tcgccgtgaa cgttcttttt cgcaacgggt
      301 ttgccgccag aacacaggta agtgccgtgt gtggttcccg cgggcctggc ctctttacgg
      361 gttatggccc ttgcgtgcct tgaattactt ccacctggct gcagtacgtg attcttgatc
      421 ccgagcttcg ggttggaagt gggtgggaga gttcgaggcc ttgcgcttaa ggagcccctt
      481 cgcctcgtgc ttgagttgag gcctggcctg ggcgctgggg ccgccgcgtg cgaatctggt
      541 ggcaccttcg cgcctgtctc gctgctttcg ataagtctct agccatttaa aatttttgat
      601 gacctgctgc gacgcttttt ttctggcaag atagtcttgt aaatgcgggc caagatctgc
      661 acactggtat ttcggttttt ggggccgcgg gcggcgacgg ggcccgtgcg tcccagcgca
      721 catgttcggc gaggcggggc ctgcgagcgc ggccaccgag aatcggacgg gggtagtctc
      781 aagctggccg gcctgctctg gtgcctggcc tcgcgccgcc gtgtatcgcc ccgccctggg
      841 cggcaaggct ggcccggtcg gcaccagttg cgtgagcgga aagatggccg cttcccggcc
      901 ctgctgcagg gagctcaaaa tggaggacgc ggcgctcggg agagcgggcg ggtgagtcac
      961 ccacacaaag gaaaagggcc tttccgtcct cagccgtcgc ttcatgtgac tccacggagt
     1021 accgggcgcc gtccaggcac ctcgattagt tctcgagctt ttggagtacg tcgtctttag
     1081 gttgggggga ggggttttat gcgatggagt ttccccacac tgagtgggtg gagactgaag
     1141 ttaggccagc ttggcacttg atgtaattct ccttggaatt tgcccttttt gagtttggat
     1201 cttggttcat tctcaagcct cagacagtgg ttcaaagttt ttttcttcca tttcaggtgt
     1261 cgtgacgtac ggccaccatg accgagtaca agcccacggt gcgcctcgcc acccgcgacg
     1321 acgtccccag ggccgtacgc accctcgccg ccgcgttcgc cgactacccc gccacgcgcc
     1381 acaccgtcga tccggaccgc cacatcgagc gggtcaccga gctgcaagaa ctcttcctca
     1441 cgcgcgtcgg gctcgacatc ggcaaggtgt gggtcgcgga cgacggcgcc gccgtggcgg
     1501 tctggaccac gccggagagc gtcgaagcgg gggcggtgtt cgccgagatc ggcccgcgca
     1561 tggccgagtt gagcggttcc cggctggccg cgcagcaaca gatggaaggc ctcctggcgc
     1621 cgcaccggcc caaggagccc gcgtggttcc tggccaccgt cggagtctcg cccgaccacc
     1681 agggcaaggg tctgggcagc gccgtcgtgc tccccggagt ggaggcggcc gagcgcgccg
     1741 gggtgcccgc cttcctggag acctccgcgc cccgcaacct ccccttctac gagcggctcg
     1801 gcttcaccgt caccgccgac gtcgaggtgc ccgaaggacc gcgcacctgg tgcatgaccc
     1861 gcaagcccgg tgcctgaacg cgttaagtcg acaatcaacc tctggattac aaaatttgtg
     1921 aaagattgac tggtattctt aactatgttg ctccttttac gctatgtgga tacgctgctt
     1981 taatgccttt gtatcatgct attgcttccc gtatggcttt cattttctcc tccttgtata
     2041 aatcctggtt gctgtctctt tatgaggagt tgtggcccgt tgtcaggcaa cgtggcgtgg
     2101 tgtgcactgt gtttgctgac gcaaccccca ctggttgggg cattgccacc acctgtcagc
     2161 tcctttccgg gactttcgct ttccccctcc ctattgccac ggcggaactc atcgccgcct
     2221 gccttgcccg ctgctggaca ggggctcggc tgttgggcac tgacaattcc gtggtgttgt
     2281 cggggaaatc atcgtccttt ccttggctgc tcgcctgtgt tgccacctgg attctgcgcg
     2341 ggacgtcctt ctgctacgtc ccttcggccc tcaatccagc ggaccttcct tcccgcggcc
     2401 tgctgccggc tctgcggcct cttccgcgtc ttcgccttcg ccctcagacg agtcggatct
     2461 ccctttgggc cgcctccccg cgtcgacttt aagaccaatg acttacaagg cagctgtaga
     2521 tcttagccac tttttaaaag aaaagggggg actggaaggg ctaattcact cccaacgaag
     2581 acaagatctg ctttttgctt gtactgggtc tctctggtta gaccagatct gagcctggga
     2641 gctctctggc taactaggga acccactgct taagcctcaa taaagcttgc cttgagtgct
     2701 tcaagtagtg tgtgcccgtc tgttgtgtga ctctggtaac tagagatccc tcagaccctt
     2761 ttagtcagtg tggaaaatct ctagcagtac gtatagtagt tcatgtcatc ttattattca
     2821 gtatttataa cttgcaaaga aatgaatatc agagagtgag aggaacttgt ttattgcagc
     2881 ttataatggt tacaaataaa gcaatagcat cacaaatttc acaaataaag catttttttc
     2941 actgcattct agttgtggtt tgtccaaact catcaatgta tcttatcatg tctggctcta
     3001 gctatcccgc ccctaactcc gcccatcccg cccctaactc cgcccagttc cgcccattct
     3061 ccgccccatg gctgactaat tttttttatt tatgcagagg ccgaggccgc ctcggcctct
     3121 gagctattcc agaagtagtg aggaggcttt tttggaggcc tagggacgta cccaattcgc
     3181 cctatagtga gtcgtattac gcgcgctcac tggccgtcgt tttacaacgt cgtgactggg
     3241 aaaaccctgg cgttacccaa cttaatcgcc ttgcagcaca tccccctttc gccagctggc
     3301 gtaatagcga agaggcccgc accgatcgcc cttcccaaca gttgcgcagc ctgaatggcg
     3361 aatgggnnnn nnnnnnnnnn nnnnnnnnnn nnnnnnnnnn nnnnnnnnnn nnnnnnnnnn
     3421 nnnnnnnnnn nnnnnnnnnn nnnnnnnnnn nnnnnnnnnn nnnnnnnnnn nnnnnnnnnn
     3481 nnnnnnnnnn cnnnnnnnnn nnnnnnnnnn nnnnnnnnnn nnnnnnnnnn nnnnnnnnnn
     3541 nnnnnnnnnn nnnnnnnnnn nnnnnnnnnn nnnnnnnnnn nnannnnnnn nnnnnnnnnn
     3601 nnnnnnnnnn nnnnnnnnnn nnnnnnnnnn nncctttgac gttggagtcc acgttcttta
     3661 atagtggact cttgttccaa actggaacaa cactcaaccc tatctcggtc tattcttttg
     3721 atttataagg gattttgccg atttcggcct attggttaaa aaatgagctg atttaacaaa
     3781 aatttaacgc gaattttaac aaaatattaa cgcttacaat ttaggtggca cttttcgggg
     3841 aaatgtgcgc ggaaccccta tttgtttatt tttctaaata cattcaaata tgtatccgct
     3901 catgagacaa taaccctgat aaatgcttca ataatattga aaaaggaaga gtatgagtat
     3961 tcaacatttc cgtgtcgccc ttattccctt ttttgcggca ttttgccttc ctgtttttgc
     4021 tcacccagaa acgctggtga aagtaaaaga tgctgaagat cagttgggtg cacgagtggg
     4081 ttacatcgaa ctggatctca acagcggtaa gatccttgag agttttcgcc ccgaagaacg
     4141 ttttccaatg atgagcactt ttaaagttct gctatgtggc gcggtattat cccgtattga
     4201 cgccgggcaa gagcaactcg gtcgccgcat acactattct cagaatgact tggttgagta
     4261 ctcaccagtc acagaaaagc atcttacgga tggcatgaca gtaagagaat tatgcagtgc
     4321 tgccataacc atgagtgata acactgcggc caacttactt ctgacaacga tcggaggacc
     4381 gaaggagcta accgcttttt tgcacaacat gggggatcat gtaactcgcc ttgatcgttg
     4441 ggaaccggag ctgaatgaag ccataccaaa cgacgagcgt gacaccacga tgcctgtagc
     4501 aatggcaaca acgttgcgca aactattaac tggcgaacta cttactctag cttcccggca
     4561 acaattaata gactggatgg aggcggataa agttgcagga ccacttctgc gctcggccct
     4621 tccggctggc tggtttattg ctgataaatc tggagccggt gagcgtgggt ctcgcggtat
     4681 cattgcagca ctggggccag atggtaagcc ctcccgtatc gtagttatct acacgacggg
     4741 gagtcaggca actatggatg aacgaaatag acagatcgct gagataggtg cctcactgat
     4801 taagcattgg taactgtcag accaagttta ctcatatata ctttagattg atttaaaact
     4861 tcatttttaa tttaaaagga tctaggtgaa gatccttttt gataatctca tgaccaaaat
     4921 cccttaacgt gagttttcgt tccactgagc gtcagacccc gtagaaaaga tcaaaggatc
     4981 ttcttgagat cctttttttc tgcgcgtaat ctgctgcttg caaacaaaaa aaccaccgct
     5041 accagcggtg gtttgtttgc cggatcaaga gctaccaact ctttttccga aggtaactgg
     5101 cttcagcaga gcgcagatac caaatactgt tcttctagtg tagccgtagt taggccacca
     5161 cttcaagaac tctgtagcac cgcctacata cctcgctctg ctaatcctgt taccagtggc
     5221 tgctgccagt ggcgataagt cgtgtcttac cgggttggac tcaagacgat agttaccgga
     5281 taaggcgcag cggtcgggct gaacgggggg ttcgtgcaca cagcccagct tggagcgaac
     5341 gacctacacc gaactgagat acctacagcg tgagctatga gaaagcgcca cgcttcccga
     5401 agggagaaag gcggacaggt atccggtaag cggcagggtc ggaacaggag agcgcacgag
     5461 ggagcttcca gggggaaacg cctggtatct ttatagtcct gtcgggtttc gccacctctg
     5521 acttgagcgt cgatttttgt gatgctcgtc aggggggcgg agcctatgga aaaacgccag
     5581 caacgcggcc tttttacggt tcctggcctt ttgctggcct tttgctcaca tgttctttcc
     5641 tgcgttatcc cctgattctg tggataaccg tattaccgcc tttgagtgag ctgataccgc
     5701 tcgccgcagc cgaacgaccg agcgcagcga gtcagtgagc gaggaagcgg aagagcgccc
     5761 aatacgcaaa ccgcctctcc ccgcgcgttg gccgattcat taatgcagct ggcacgacag
     5821 gtttcccgac tggaaagcgg gcagtgagcg caacgcaatt aatgtgagtt agctcactca
     5881 ttaggcaccc caggctttac actttatgct tccggctcgt atgttgtgtg gaattgtgag
     5941 cggataacaa tttcacacag gaaacagcta tgaccatgat tacgccaagc gcgcaattaa
     6001 ccctcactaa agggaacaaa agctggagct gcaagcttaa tgtagtctta tgcaatactc
     6061 ttgtagtctt gcaacatggt aacgatgagt tagcaacatg ccttacaagg agagaaaaag
     6121 caccgtgcat gccgattggt ggaagtaagg tggtacgatc gtgccttatt aggaaggcaa
     6181 cagacgggtc tgacatggat tggacgaacc actgaattgc cgcattgcag agatattgta
     6241 tttaagtgcc tagctcgata cataaacggg tctctctggt tagaccagat ctgagcctgg
     6301 gagctctctg gctaactagg gaacccactg cttaagcctc aataaagctt gccttgagtg
     6361 cttcaagtag tgtgtgcccg tctgttgtgt gactctggta actagagatc cctcagaccc
     6421 ttttagtcag tgtggaaaat ctctagcagt ggcgcccgaa cagggacttg aaagcgaaag
     6481 ggaaaccaga ggagctctct cgacgcagga ctcggcttgc tgaagcgcgc acggcaagag
     6541 gcgaggggcg gcgactggtg agtacgccaa aaattttgac tagcggaggc tagaaggaga
     6601 gagatgggtg cgagagcgtc agtattaagc gggggagaat tagatcgcga tgggaaaaaa
     6661 ttcggttaag gccaggggga aagaaaaaat ataaattaaa acatatagta tgggcaagca
     6721 gggagctaga acgattcgca gttaatcctg gcctgttaga aacatcagaa ggctgtagac
     6781 aaatactggg acagctacaa ccatcccttc agacaggatc agaagaactt agatcattat
     6841 ataatacagt agcaaccctc tattgtgtgc atcaaaggat agagataaaa gacaccaagg
     6901 aagctttaga caagatagag gaagagcaaa acaaaagtaa gaccaccgca cagcaagcgg
     6961 ccgctgatct tcagacctgg aggaggagat atgagggaca attggagaag tgaattatat
     7021 aaatataaag tagtaaaaat tgaaccatta ggagtagcac ccaccaaggc aaagagaaga
     7081 gtggtgcaga gagaaaaaag agcagtggga ataggagctt tgttccttgg gttcttggga
     7141 gcagcaggaa gcactatggg cgcagcgtca atgacgctga cggtacaggc cagacaatta
     7201 ttgtctggta tagtgcagca gcagaacaat ttgctgaggg ctattgaggc gcaacagcat
     7261 ctgttgcaac tcacagtctg gggcatcaag cagctccagg caagaatcct ggctgtggaa
     7321 agatacctaa aggatcaaca gctcctgggg atttggggtt gctctggaaa actcatttgc
     7381 accactgctg tgccttggaa tgctagttgg agtaataaat ctctggaaca gatttggaat
     7441 cacacgacct ggatggagtg ggacagagaa attaacaatt acacaagctt aatacactcc
     7501 ttaattgaag aatcgcaaaa ccagcaagaa aagaatgaac aagaattatt ggaattagat
     7561 aaatgggcaa gtttgtggaa ttggtttaac ataacaaatt ggctgtggta tataaaatta
     7621 ttcataatga tagtaggagg cttggtaggt ttaagaatag tttttgctgt actttctata
     7681 gtgaatagag ttaggcaggg atattcacca ttatcgtttc agacccacct cccaaccccg
     7741 aggggaccca gagagggcct atttcccatg attccttcat atttgcatat acgatacaag
     7801 gctgttagag agataattag aattaatttg actgtaaaca caaagatatt agtacaaaat
     7861 acgtgacgta gaaagtaata atttcttggg tagtttgcag ttttaaaatt atgttttaaa
     7921 atggactatc atatgcttac cgtaacttga aagtatttcg atttcttggc tttatatatc
     7981 ttgtggaaag gacgaaacac cgccaaaatg gagttcccac aagttttaga gctagaaata
     8041 gcaagttaaa ataaggctag tccgttatca acttgaaaaa gtggcaccga gtcggtgctt
     8101 ttttaagctt ggcgtaacta gatcttgaga caaatggcag tattcatcca caattttaaa
     8161 agaaaagggg ggattggggg gtacagtgca ggggaaagaa tagtagacat aatagcaaca
     8221 gacatacaaa ctaaagaatt acaaaaacaa attacaaaaa ttcaaaattt tcgggtttat
     8281 tacagggaca gcagagatcc actttggcgc cggctcgagg ggg
//
