>Addgene plasmid #75998 | STK26 gRNA (BRDN0001149000) | depositor partial sequence | sequence record 143458 | Target Sequence
CCAAAATGGAGTTCCCACAA
