>Addgene plasmid #75998 | STK26 gRNA (BRDN0001149000) | addgene partial sequence | sequence record 184981 | hU6-F
TAGAAAGTAATAATTTCTTGGGTAGTTTGCAGTTTTAAAATTATGTTTTAAAATGGACTATCATATGCTT
ACCGTAACTTGAAAGTATTTCGATTTCTTGGCTTTATATATCTTGTGGAAAGGACGAAACACCGCCAAAA
TGGAGTTCCCACAAGTTTTAGAGCTAGAAATAGCAAGTTAAAATAAGGCTAGTCCGTTATCAACTTGAAA
AAGTGGCACCGAGTCGGTGCTTTTTTAAGCTTGGCGTAACTAGATCTTGAGACAAATGGCAGTATTCATC
CACAATTTTAAAAGAAAAGGGGGGATTGGGGGGTACAGTGCAGGGGAAAGAATAGTAGACATAATAGCAA
CAGACATACAAACTAAAGAATTACAAAAACAAATTACAAAAATTCAAAATTTTCGGGTTTATTACAGGGA
CAGCAGAGATCCACTTTGGCGCCGGCTCGAGGGGGCCCGGGTGCAAAGATGGATAAAGTTTTAAACAGAG
AGGAATCTTTGCAGCTAATGGACCTTCTAGGTCTTGAAAGGAGTGGGAATTGGCTCCGGTGCCCGTCAGT
GGGCAGAGCG
